>Addgene plasmid #29287 | pEMS1652 | addgene partial sequence | sequence record 39219 | pEMS1307-fwd 5'-ccgcacgtctaagaaaccat-3'
AAATAGGCGTATCACGAGGCCCTTTCGTCTTCAAGAATTAATTCCGATCATATTCAATAACCCTTAATGA
ATTCGAGCTCCTAGGCCGGCCCTCATGATTTGTATATGGTTTACTGAATTCACACAACTCAAAGAGCTTT
TTCAGGCACCACGTGGTTGTTCTTGTTTCATTGCACTGCAATGCTCAGTTGTCTGTACAAACCATAAAAG
GTTCACAACGTCTAATAAATGGAGCTGATGAGATTTTTAAGGGCTTCACTCTCGCCATCCTAGTGCTATG
TAATAAAGTGTGTAAAATGTAAGAATTTGTTTTTTCTCTTTTAAGAAATGTTGGGGAACTTTTGAGTGTA
TCACAGCAGCACTGGGAGGATGCAGTGTGAAACTCAGTTGCTGGGAAGTAGAAGGTGAGGGATACATTGA
CACCCACCAATTTAAAGCCATGTACCTTATCCTTCCAACTTTTATTTCTGTGTCTAGTGTTTCCTTGGCC
ACACATCCTTTTGGACTCACCCTCATCTTTCCTGAACTCCAGTATAGCACTAATGTGACACACAGTGCCC
ATCTCTTTTCCCAGCTGTCTGCATGGCTCCTTCTCCAAGAGTGAAGGGGGGAGCATGCTTATTATACAGA
TAGAGTCGATTGATTTCCATTCAGTGTGAGTCATGTTCACTTTAATTGGTACATAATCAATGTCCATTCT
ACTAAGACAGTCAGTATGCTCTTTTGATGAATTGCTTTTAACTTTTCTCTGGCAGTTTGTGGATAGATTC
TCAAAGGTGATATTACCT
