>Addgene plasmid #29287 | pEMS1652 | addgene partial sequence | sequence record 39220 | LacZ-R 5'-GACAGTATCGGCCTCAGGAA-3'
ACCAGGCAAAGCGCCATTCGCCATTCAGGCTGCGCAACTGTTGGGAAGGGCGATCGGTGCGGGCCTCTTC
GCTATTACGCCAGCTGGCGAAAGGGGGATGTGCTGCAAGGCGATTAAGTTGGGTAACGCCAGGGTTTTCC
CAGTCACGACGTTGTAAAACGACGGGATCCGCCATGGTGGCGGAAGTTCCTATACCTTTTGAAGAATAGG
AACTTCGGAATAGGAACTTCCTGTGGAGAGAAAGGCAAAGTGGATGTCAGTAAGACCAATAGGTGCCTAT
CAGAAACGCAAGAGTCTTCTCTGTCTCGACAAGCCCAGTTTCTATTGGTCTCCTTAAACCTGTCTTGTAA
CCTTGATACTTACGGCGCGCCGAGCTTTCCCTCAGAAGACCTTGTTGACTGTCCCAAAGCAAACCTGGTC
CTTGCCACCACCAGACTCCAGCCCCCAGACCTCCTGCTGCCTGCTTCCTCTCCCCTACAGGAAATTAATA
ATCTTGGTGTCCAATCAAGTGCCCTGTTGCTCCTGCTTTCCCCCAGCAAAGCTGGGGGGGCCGGGGGGTG
TAAACTTCTTCCTCTGCCCCCTAAAATACAACACCCTACTTTGGCTCCCTCTTTCCTTTCCTTTAAAGAG
ATGTGAACCCCTGAAGGGCTCCGCACTCCTCTTCTTGTCCTTTCTCTTTCCTAACAAATCACCCCTAATT
CCACCTAGCACGGGTGTTTCTGATCTTGGTACTGTCCTCTTCTCTTCTCTTCCAAGATGTAACAAAA
