[The description below was written by a language model from this plasmid's Addgene catalogue record.]
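Description:
pEMS1652 is a MiniPromoter reporter plasmid from the Pleiades Promoter Project, a large effort to design compact human regulatory elements that drive region- or cell-type-selective expression in the brain. It is built on the pEMS1313 backbone, a large vector of about 18.8 kb without insert, and is propagated in E. coli as a high-copy plasmid under ampicillin selection. The record does not list the origin of replication or the other backbone elements that account for its size, and no feature table is available to detail them.

The insert is Ple180, a roughly 3.9 kb human MiniPromoter derived from regulatory sequence of CLVS2 (also known as RLBP1L2, retinaldehyde binding protein 1-like 2, or C6orf213). It was cloned by restriction enzyme between FseI and AscI sites, placing it upstream of the reporter cassette carried on the backbone, described as Intron-LacZ-NLS. In this arrangement the MiniPromoter supplies the only transcriptional control being tested. The intron is a standard addition intended to improve expression of the transgene transcript, lacZ encodes beta-galactosidase for histochemical detection, and the nuclear localisation signal concentrates the signal in nuclei so that expressing cells can be identified individually.

The construct was made to test whether Ple180 could reproduce CLVS2-like expression in vivo. The recorded result is negative, since no lacZ reporter expression was detected in the brain or eye. It is therefore mainly useful as a documented reference point for this MiniPromoter design or as a starting point for redesigning CLVS2 regulatory elements, not as a working expression tool.
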