Addgene plasmid #29287: pEMS1652
Purpose: Expression of the reporter gene was not detected in the brain and eye using LacZ.
Depositing lab: Elizabeth Simpson. Depositing organization: University of British Columbia. Publication: A regulatory toolbox of MiniPromoters to drive selective expression in the brain. Portales-Casamar E, Swanson DJ, Liu L, de Leeuw CN, Banks KG, Ho Sui SJ, Fulton DL, Ali J, Amirabbasi M, Arenillas DJ, Babyak N, Black SF, Bonaguro RJ, Brauer E, Candido TR, Castellarin M, Chen J, Chen Y, Cheng JC, Chopra V, Docking TR, Dreolini L, D'Souza CA, Flynn EK, Glenn R, Hatakka K, Hearty TG, Imanian B, Jiang S, Khorasan-zadeh S, Komljenovic I, Laprise S, Liao NY, Lim JS, Lithwick S, Liu F, Liu J, Lu M, McConechy M, McLeod AJ, Milisavljevic M, Mis J, O'Connor K, Palma B, Palmquist DL, Schmouth JF, Swanson MI, Tam B, Ticoll A, Turner JL, Varhol R, Vermeulen J, Watkins RF, Wilson G, Wong BK, Wong SH, Wong TY, Yang GS, Ypsilanti AR, Jones SJ, Holt RA, Goldowitz D, Wasserman WW, Simpson EM. Proc Natl Acad Sci U S A. 2010 Sep 21. 107(38):16589-94. 10.1073/pnas.1009158107 PubMed 20807748.
Backbone
  Vector backbone: pEMS1313
  Backbone size w/o insert (bp): 18843
  Vector type: Pleiades Promoter Project [sic, Pleaides Plieades]
Growth in bacteria
  Bacterial resistance: Ampicillin, 100 μg/mL
  Growth temperature: 37°C
  Growth strain: DH5alpha
  Growth instructions: DH10B
  Copy number: High Copy
Gene/Insert
  Gene/Insert name: Ple180 (alt names: RLBP1L2; retinaldehyde binding protein 1-like 2; C6ORF213)
  Species: H. sapiens (human)
  Insert size (bp): 3882
  Entrez Gene: CLVS2 (a.k.a. C6orf212, C6orf213, RLBP1L2, bA160A10.4)
  Tag / fusion protein: Intron-LacZ-NLS (C terminal on backbone)
  Cloning method: Restriction Enzyme; 5′ cloning site FseI (unknown if destroyed); 3′ cloning site AscI (unknown if destroyed)
  Sequencing primers: 5′ Unknown
Terms and licenses: Academic/Nonprofit Terms; Industry Terms
How to cite: pEMS1652 was a gift from Elizabeth Simpson (Addgene plasmid # 29287 ; http://n2t.net/addgene:29287 ; RRID:Addgene_29287)
